>Addgene plasmid #198842 | pGL3-MTS-COX1-W25-L15-G1333C-UGI-Puro | addgene full sequence | sequence record 391793 | Addgene NGS Result
ACGCGTTGACATTGATTATTGACTAGTTATTAATAGTAATCAATTACGGGGTCATTAGTTCATAGCCCAT
ATATGGAGTTCCGCGTTACATAACTTACGGTAAATGGCCCGCCTGGCTGACCGCCCAACGACCCCCGCCC
ATTGACGTCAATAATGACGTATGTTCCCATAGTAACGCCAATAGGGACTTTCCATTGACGTCAATGGGTG
GAGTATTTACGGTAAACTGCCCACTTGGCAGTACATCAAGTGTATCATATGCCAAGTACGCCCCCTATTG
ACGTCAATGACGGTAAATGGCCCGCCTGGCATTATGCCCAGTACATGACCTTATGGGACTTTCCTACTTG
GCAGTACATCTACGTATTAGTCATCGCTATTACCATGGTGATGCGGTTTTGGCAGTACATCAATGGGCGT
GGATAGCGGTTTGACTCACGGGGATTTCCAAGTCTCCACCCCATTGACGTCAATGGGAGTTTGTTTTGGC
ACCAAAATCAACGGGACTTTCCAAAATGTCGTAACAACTCCGCCCCATTGACGCAAATGGGCGGTAGGCG
TGTACGGTGGGAGGTCTATATAAGCAGAGCTCTCTGGCTAACTAGAGAACCCACTGCTTACTGGCTTATC
GAAATTAATACGACTCACTATAGGGAGACAAGCTGGCTAGACCATGTTGGGGTTTGTGGGTCGGGTGGCC
GCTGCTCCGGCCTCCGGGGCCTTGCGGAGACTCACCCCTTCAGCGTCGCTGCCCCCAGCTCAGCTCTTAC
TGCGGGCCGCTCCGACGGCGGTCCATCCTGTCAGGGACTATGCGGCGCAAACATCTGAGAGCGGCGGAGG
CGGGAGCCCCGGCGCGGCCGCTGACTACAAGGATGACGACGATAAAGGTAGCGTGGATCTACGCACGCTC
GGCTACAGCCAGCAGCAACAGGAGAAGATCAAACCGAAGGTTCGTTCGACAGTGGCGCAGCACCACGAGG
CACTGGTCGGCCATGGGTTTACACACGCGCACATCGTTGCGCTCAGCCAACACCCGGCAGCGTTAGGGAC
CGTCGCTGTCAAGTATCAGGACATGATCGCAGCGTTGCCAGAGGCGACACACGAAGCGATCGTTGGCGTC
GGCAAACAGTGGTCCGGCGCACGCGCTCTGGAGGCCTTGCTCACGGTGGCGGGAGAGTTGAGAGGTCCAC
CGTTACAGTTGGACACAGGCCAACTTCTCAAGATTGCAAAACGTGGCGGCGTGACCGCAGTGGAGGCAGT
GCATGCATGGCGCAATGCACTGACGGGTGCCCCCCTGAACCTGACCCCGGAGCAGGTGGTGGCCATCGCT
AGTCATGACGGTGGCAAACAGGCTCTTGAAACCGTCCAACGCCTTCTACCAGTTCTCTGTCAAGCCCACG
GACTAACCCCAGCGCAAGTTGTAGCGATTGCTAGTAATGGGGGTGGCAAACAGGCTCTTGAGACTGTTCA
GCGCCTTCTACCAGTTCTCTGTCAAGCCCACGGCCTGACGCCCGAGCAGGTTGTAGCGATTGCTAGTAAT
ATTGGTGGCAAACAGGCTCTTGAGACGGTTCAGCGCCTCCTTCCAGTTCTCTGTCAAGCCCACGGACTCA
CCCCAGATCAAGTTGTAGCGATTGCTAGTCATGACGGTGGCAAACAGGCTCTTGAAACCGTCCAACGCCT
TCTACCAGTTCTCTGTCAAGCCCACGGACTAACCCCAGCGCAAGTGGTAGCGATTGCTAGTCATGACGGT
GGCAAACAGGCTCTTGAAACCGTCCAACGCCTTCTACCAGTTCTCTGTCAAGCCCACGGACTAACCCCAG
CGCAAGTTGTAGCGATTGCTAGTAATGGGGGTGGCAAACAGGCTCTTGAGACTGTTCAGCGCCTTCTACC
AGTTCTCTGTCAAGCCCACGGCCTGACGCCCGAGCAAGTTGTAGCGATTGCTAGTAATATTGGTGGCAAA
CAGGCTCTTGAGACGGTTCAGCGCCTCCTTCCAGTTCTCTGTCAAGCCCACGGACTCACCCCAGATCAAG
TTGTAGCGATTGCTAGTAATGGGGGTGGCAAACAGGCTCTTGAGACTGTTCAGCGCCTTCTACCAGTTCT
CTGTCAAGCCCACGGCCTGACGCCCGAGCAAGTTGTAGCAATTGCTAGTAATGGGGGTGGCAAACAGGCT
CTTGAGACTGTTCAGCGCCTTCTACCAGTTCTCTGTCAAGCCCACGGCCTGACGCCCGAGCAAGTTGTAG
CGATTGCTAGTAATATTGGTGGCAAACAGGCTCTTGAGACGGTTCAGCGCCTCCTTCCAGTTCTCTGTCA
AGCCCACGGACTCACCCCAGATCAAGTTGTAGCGATTGCTAGTAATGGGGGTGGCAAACAGGCTCTTGAG
ACTGTTCAGCGCCTTCTACCAGTTCTCTGTCAAGCCCACGGCCTGACGCCCGAGCAAGTTGTAGCGATTG
CTAGTAATGGGGGTGGCAAACAGGCTCTTGAGACTGTTCAGCGCCTTCTACCAGTTCTCTGTCAAGCCCA
CGGCCTGACGCCCGAGCAAGTTGTAGCGATAGCCAGTAATGGGGGTGGCAAACAGGCTCTTGAGACTGTT
CAGCGCCTTCTACCAGTTCTCTGTCAAGCCCACGGCCTGACGCCCGAGCAAGTTGTAGCGATTGCTAGTA
ACAATGGTGGCAAACAGGCTCTTGAAACCGTACAGCGCCTACTGCCAGTTCTCTGTCAAGCCCACGGTCT
GACTCCGGAGCAAGTTGTAGCGATTGCAAGTAACAATGGCGGCAGGCCGGCGCTGGAGAGCATTGTTGCC
CAGTTATCTCGCCCTGATCCGGCGTTGGCCGCGTTGACCAACGACCACCTCGTCGCCTTGGCCTGCCTCG
GCGGACGTCCTGCGCTGGATGCAGTGAAAAAGGGATTGGGAGGCTCCCCAACCCCCTACCCTAACTATGC
CAATGCAGGACACGTGGAGGGACAGAGCGCCCTGTTCATGCGGGATAACGGCATCTCCGAGGGCCTGGTG
TTCCACAACAATCCCGAGGGCACCTGCGGCTTTTGCGTGAACATGACCGAGACACTGCTGCCCGAGAATG
CCAAGATGACAGTGGTGCCACCTGAGGGAGCAATCCCTGTGAAGAGAGGCGCCACCGGCGAGACAAAGGT
GTTTACCGGCAACTCTAATAGCCCTAAGTCCCCAACAAAGGGCGGCTGCTCTGGAGGCAGCACCAACCTG
TCTGACATCATCGAGAAGGAGACAGGCAAGCAGCTGGTCATCCAGGAGAGCATCCTGATGCTGCCCGAAG
AAGTCGAAGAAGTGATCGGAAACAAGCCTGAGAGCGATATCCTGGTCCATACCGCCTACGACGAGAGTAC
CGACGAAAATGTGATGCTGCTGACATCCGACGCCCCAGAGTATAAGCCCTGGGCTCTGGTCATCCAGGAT
TCCAACGGAGAGAACAAAATCAAAATGCTGTAATCTAGAGGGCCCGTTTAAACCCGCTGATCAGCCTCGA
CTGTGCCTTCTAGTTGCCAGCCATCTGTTGTTTGCCCCTCCCCCGTGCCTTCCTTGACCCTGGAAGGTGC
CACTCCCACTGTCCTTTCCTAATAAAATGAGGAAATTGCATCGCATTGTCTGAGTAGGTGTCATTCTATT
CTGGGGGGTGGGGTGGGGCAGGACAGCAAGGGGGAGGATTGGGAAGACAATAGCAGGCATGCTGGGGATG
CGGTGGGCTCTATGGCTCGAGGGGGTTGGGGTTGCGCCTTTTCCAAGGCAGCCCTGGGTTTGCGCAGGGA
CGCGGCTGCTCTGGGCGTGGTTCCGGGAAACGCAGCGGCGCCGACCCTGGGACTCGCACATTCTTCACGT
CCGTTCGCAGCGTCACCCGGATCTTCGCCGCTACCCTTGTGGGCCCCCCGGCGACGCTTCCTGCTCCGCC
CCTAAGTCGGGAAGGTTCCTTGCGGTTCGCGGCGTGCCGGACGTGACAAACGGAAGCCGCACGTCTCACT
AGTACCCTCGCAGACGGACAGCGCCAGGGAGCAATGGCAGCGCGCCGACCGCGATGGGCTGTGGCCAATA
GCGGCTGCTCAGCAGGGCGCGCCGAGAGCAGCGGCCGGGAAGGGGCGGTGCGGGAGGCGGGGTGTGGGGC
GGTAGTGTGGGCCCTGTTCCTGCCCGCGCGGTGTTCCGCATTCTGCAAGCCTCCGGAGCGCACGTCGGCA
GTCGGCTCCCTCGTTGACCGAATCACCGACCTCTCTCCCCAGGGGGATCCACCGGAGCTTACCATGACCG
AGTACAAGCCCACGGTGCGCCTCGCCACCCGCGACGACGTCCCCAGGGCCGTACGCACCCTCGCCGCCGC
GTTCGCCGACTACCCCGCCACGCGCCACACCGTCGATCCGGACCGCCACATCGAGCGGGTCACCGAGCTG
CAAGAACTCTTCCTCACGCGCGTCGGGCTCGACATCGGCAAGGTGTGGGTCGCGGACGACGGCGCCGCGG
TGGCGGTCTGGACCACGCCGGAGAGCGTCGAAGCGGGGGCGGTGTTCGCCGAGATCGGCCCGCGCATGGC
CGAGTTGAGCGGTTCCCGGCTGGCCGCGCAGCAACAGATGGAAGGCCTCCTGGCGCCGCACCGGCCCAAG
GAGCCCGCGTGGTTCCTGGCCACCGTCGGCGTCTCGCCCGACCACCAGGGCAAGGGTCTGGGCAGCGCCG
TCGTGCTCCCCGGAGTGGAGGCGGCCGAGCGCGCCGGGGTGCCCGCCTTCCTGGAAACCTCCGCGCCCCG
CAACCTCCCCTTCTACGAGCGGCTCGGCTTCACCGTCACCGCCGACGTCGAGGTGCCCGAAGGACCGCGC
ACCTGGTGCATGACCCGCAAGCCCGGTGCCTGACGCCCGCCCCACGACCCGCAGCGCCCGACCGAAAGGA
GCGCACGACCCCATGCATCGGTACCTTTAAGACCAATGACTTACAAGGCAGCTGTAGATCTTAGCCACTT
TCTAGAGTCGGGGCGGCCGGCCGCTTCGAGCAGACATGATAAGATACATTGATGAGTTTGGACAAACCAC
AACTAGAATGCAGTGAAAAAAATGCTTTATTTGTGAAATTTGTGATGCTATTGCTTTATTTGTAACCATT
ATAAGCTGCAATAAACAAGTTAACAACAACAATTGCATTCATTTTATGTTTCAGGTTCAGGGGGAGGTGT
GGGAGGTTTTTTAAAGCAAGTAAAACCTCTACAAATGTGGTAAAATCGATAAGGATCCGTCGACCGATGC
CCTTGAGAGCCTTCAACCCAGTCAGCTCCTTCCGGTGGGCGCGGGGCATGACTATCGTCGCCGCACTTAT
GACTGTCTTCTTTATCATGCAACTCGTAGGACAGGTGCCGGCAGCGCTCTTCCGCTTCCTCGCTCACTGA
CTCGCTGCGCTCGGTCGTTCGGCTGCGGCGAGCGGTATCAGCTCACTCAAAGGCGGTAATACGGTTATCC
ACAGAATCAGGGGATAACGCAGGAAAGAACATGTGAGCAAAAGGCCAGCAAAAGGCCAGGAACCGTAAAA
AGGCCGCGTTGCTGGCGTTTTTCCATAGGCTCCGCCCCCCTGACGAGCATCACAAAAATCGACGCTCAAG
TCAGAGGTGGCGAAACCCGACAGGACTATAAAGATACCAGGCGTTTCCCCCTGGAAGCTCCCTCGTGCGC
TCTCCTGTTCCGACCCTGCCGCTTACCGGATACCTGTCCGCCTTTCTCCCTTCGGGAAGCGTGGCGCTTT
CTCATAGCTCACGCTGTAGGTATCTCAGTTCGGTGTAGGTCGTTCGCTCCAAGCTGGGCTGTGTGCACGA
ACCCCCCGTTCAGCCCGACCGCTGCGCCTTATCCGGTAACTATCGTCTTGAGTCCAACCCGGTAAGACAC
GACTTATCGCCACTGGCAGCAGCCACTGGTAACAGGATTAGCAGAGCGAGGTATGTAGGCGGTGCTACAG
AGTTCTTGAAGTGGTGGCCTAACTACGGCTACACTAGAAGAACAGTATTTGGTATCTGCGCTCTGCTGAA
GCCAGTTACCTTCGGAAAAAGAGTTGGTAGCTCTTGATCCGGCAAACAAACCACCGCTGGTAGCGGTGGT
TTTTTTGTTTGCAAGCAGCAGATTACGCGCAGAAAAAAAGGATCTCAAGAAGATCCTTTGATCTTTTCTA
CGGGGTCTGACGCTCAGTGGAACGAAAACTCACGTTAAGGGATTTTGGTCATGAGATTATCAAAAAGGAT
CTTCACCTAGATCCTTTTAAATTAAAAATGAAGTTTTAAATCAATCTAAAGTATATATGAGTAAACTTGG
TCTGACAGTTACCAATGCTTAATCAGTGAGGCACCTATCTCAGCGATCTGTCTATTTCGTTCATCCATAG
TTGCCTGACTCCCCGTCGTGTAGATAACTACGATACGGGAGGGCTTACCATCTGGCCCCAGTGCTGCAAT
GATACCGCGGGACCCACGCTCACCGGCTCCAGATTTATCAGCAATAAACCAGCCAGCCGGAAGGGCCGAG
CGCAGAAGTGGTCCTGCAACTTTATCCGCCTCCATCCAGTCTATTAATTGTTGCCGGGAAGCTAGAGTAA
GTAGTTCGCCAGTTAATAGTTTGCGCAACGTTGTTGCCATTGCTACAGGCATCGTGGTGTCACGCTCGTC
GTTTGGTATGGCTTCATTCAGCTCCGGTTCCCAACGATCAAGGCGAGTTACATGATCCCCCATGTTGTGC
AAAAAAGCGGTTAGCTCCTTCGGTCCTCCGATCGTTGTCAGAAGTAAGTTGGCCGCAGTGTTATCACTCA
TGGTTATGGCAGCACTGCATAATTCTCTTACTGTCATGCCATCCGTAAGATGCTTTTCTGTGACTGGTGA
GTACTCAACCAAGTCATTCTGAGAATAGTGTATGCGGCGACCGAGTTGCTCTTGCCCGGCGTCAATACGG
GATAATACCGCGCCACATAGCAGAACTTTAAAAGTGCTCATCATTGGAAAACGTTCTTCGGGGCGAAAAC
TCTCAAGGATCTTACCGCTGTTGAGATCCAGTTCGATGTAACCCACTCGTGCACCCAACTGATCTTCAGC
ATCTTTTACTTTCACCAGCGTTTCTGGGTGAGCAAAAACAGGAAGGCAAAATGCCGCAAAAAAGGGAATA
AGGGCGACACGGAAATGTTGAATACTCATACTCTTCCTTTTTCAATATTATTGAAGCATTTATCAGGGTT
ATTGTCTCATGAGCGGATACATATTTGAATGTATTTAGAAAAATAAACAAATAGGGGTTCCGCGCACATT
TCCCCGAAAAGTGCCACCTG
Features (pLannotate 1.2.2; 18 found; start..end, strand, type, name):
      8..387     +  enhancer       CMV enhancer: human cytomegalovirus immediate early enhancer
    388..591     +  promoter       CMV promoter: human cytomegalovirus (CMV) immediate early promoter
    587..620     +  LTR            5' LTR (truncated) (fragment): truncated 5' long terminal repeat (LTR) from HIV-1
    636..654     +  promoter       T7 promoter: promoter for bacteriophage T7 RNA polymerase
    698..1402    +  CDS            avrXa10 (fragment): AVX10_XANOO - Experimental evidence at protein level: Swiss-Prot protein existence level 1. Avirulence protein. Induces the hypersensitive response (HR)in rice plants carrying the resistance gene Xa10. Activity depends on the presence of the core repeat domains; replacement with repeat domains from other proteins (AvrBs3 of X.euvesicatoria (AC P14727) or AvrXa7 of this organism) does not elicit the HR. Probably acts as a transcription factor in its host plant (rice) to induce plant resistance or disease. From Xanthomonas oryzae pv. oryzae.
   2789..2920    +  CDS            avrBs3 (fragment): AVRB3_XANEU - Experimental evidence at protein level: Swiss-Prot protein existence level 1. Avirulence protein. Acts as a transcription factor in C.annuum plants. In susceptible plants lacking the Bs3 resistance gene induces expression of a number of genes, including genes homologous to a family of auxin-induced genes, alpha-expansin genes, pectate lyase, anthocyanidin glucoside rhamnosyl transferase and at least one transcription factor, UPA20. Their expression leads to plant hypertrophy in mesophyll cells, probably mainly mediated by UPA20 (PubMed:17962565). In resistant plants induces the h
   2912..3199    +  CDS            dddA (fragment): DDDA_BURC1 - Experimental evidence at protein level: Swiss-Prot protein existence level 1. Toxic component of a toxin-immunity protein module, which functions as a cellular contact-dependent growth inhibition (CDI) system. CDI modules allow bacteria to communicate with and inhibit the growth of closely related neighboring bacteria in a contact-dependent fashion. Bacteria that have this module inhibit or kill bacteria without it, giving them a growth advantage. Probably specifically inhibited by cognate immunity protein DddI (Probable). The C-terminal 163 residue fragment has double-stranded DN
   3212..3460    +  CDS            UGI: UNGI_BPPB2 - Experimental evidence at protein level: Swiss-Prot protein existence level 1. This protein binds specifically and reversibly to the host uracil-DNA glycosylase, preventing removal of uracil residues from PBS2 DNA by the host uracil-excision repair system. From Bacillus phage PBS2 (Bacteriophage PBS2).
   3501..3725    +  polyA_signal   bGH poly(A) signal: bovine growth hormone polyadenylation signal
   3732..4242    +  promoter       hPGK promoter: human phosphoglycerate kinase 1 promoter
   4264..4863    +  CDS            PuroR (fragment): puromycin N-acetyltransferase; pac from Streptomyces; confers resistance to puromycin
   4906..4974    +  CDS            nef (fragment): NEF_HV1Z2 - Experimental evidence at protein level: Swiss-Prot protein existence level 1. Extracellular Nef protein targets CD4(+) T-lymphocytes for apoptosis by interacting with CXCR4 surface receptors. From Human immunodeficiency virus type 1 group M subtype D (isolate Z2/CDC-Z34) (HIV-1).
   5010..5131    -  polyA_signal   SV40 poly(A) signal: SV40 polyadenylation signal
   5154..5222    -  CDS            large T antigen (fragment): large T antigen from SV40 (simian virus 40)
   5238..5370    +  CDS            TcR (fragment): tetracycline efflux protein; tet; confers resistance to tetracycline
   5550..6138    -  rep_origin     ori: high-copy-number ColE1/pMB1/pBR322/pUC origin of replication
   6309..7169    -  CDS            AmpR: β-lactamase; bla; confers resistance to ampicillin, carbenicillin, and related antibiotics
   7170..7274    -  promoter       AmpR promoter: bla
