[The description below was written by a language model from this plasmid's Addgene catalogue record and pLannotate feature annotations shown in this document.]
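Description:
pGL3-MTS-COX1-W25-L15-G1333C-UGI-Puro is a mammalian expression plasmid on a pGL3 backbone that encodes one half of a DdCBE (DddA-derived cytosine base editor) pair aimed at the rat mitochondrial COX1 gene. It is maintained in E. coli through a high-copy ColE1/pUC-type origin and an ampicillin resistance gene (β-lactamase with its own promoter). The roughly 7.3 kb sequence record also carries short annotated fragments of HIV-1 LTR and nef, SV40 large T antigen and a tetracycline resistance gene, which appear to be remnants of earlier cloning rather than functional parts.

The editor is expressed from the CMV enhancer/promoter, with a T7 promoter just upstream of the coding region, and is terminated by a bGH polyadenylation signal. The open reading frame is annotated as TAL effector scaffold sequence (matches to AvrXa10 and AvrBs3 flanking an unannotated stretch consistent with the custom RVD repeat array), followed by a fragment of the DddA double-stranded DNA cytidine deaminase and a uracil glycosylase inhibitor (UGI), which protects the deaminated base from uracil excision repair. The name indicates a mitochondrial targeting sequence (MTS), not separately annotated, and the G1333 C-terminal split half of DddA; deaminase activity would therefore require a partner TALE arm carrying the complementary half, which is not part of this record.

A separate hPGK promoter drives a puromycin resistance gene to select transfected cells. According to the record, the construct is used in rat C6 cells to convert a COX1 tryptophan codon (TGA, position W25 by the name) into a TAA stop codon, ablating the mitochondrially encoded protein. The depositor notes that the repetitive RVD array can make next-generation sequencing unreliable.
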