Addgene plasmid #198842: pGL3-MTS-COX1-W25-L15-G1333C-UGI-Puro
Purpose: Employ DdCBE-mediated mtDNA editing to ablate mtProtein(COX1) by swapping Trp codon TGA with stop codon TAA in C6 cells
Depositing lab: Bin Shen. Depositing organization: Nanjing Medical University. Publication: A conditional knockout rat resource of mitochondrial protein-coding genes via a DdCBE-induced premature stop codon. Tan L, Qi X, Kong W, Jin J, Lu D, Zhang X, Wang Y, Wang S, Dong W, Shi X, Chen W, Wang J, Li K, Xie Y, Gao L, Guan F, Gao K, Li C, Wang C, Hu Z, Zhang L, Guo X, Shen B, Ma Y. Sci Adv. 2023 Apr 14;9(15):eadf2695. doi: 10.1126/sciadv.adf2695. Epub 2023 Apr 14. PubMed 37058569.
Backbone
  Vector backbone: pGL3
  Vector type: Mammalian Expression
Growth in bacteria
  Bacterial resistance: Ampicillin, 100 μg/mL
  Growth temperature: 37°C
  Growth strain: DH5alpha
  Copy number: High Copy
Gene/Insert
  Gene/Insert name: COX1-W25-L15 TALEN
  Species: R. norvegicus (rat)
  Cloning method: Gibson Cloning
Terms and licenses: Academic/Nonprofit Terms; Industry Terms: Not Available to Industry
Depositor comments: These plasmids may not be suitable for sequencing with NGS, because they contain RVD array. In our lab, we perform Sanger sequencing using the following primers: RVD seq Fwd TGACCGCAGTGGAGGCAGTG; RVD seq Rev TTCACTGCATCCAGCGCAGG
How to cite: pGL3-MTS-COX1-W25-L15-G1333C-UGI-Puro was a gift from Bin Shen (Addgene plasmid # 198842 ; http://n2t.net/addgene:198842 ; RRID:Addgene_198842)
